>Addgene plasmid #156762 | pD649-HAsp-SIGLEC6-Fc(DAPA)-AviTag-6xHis | addgene full sequence | sequence record 447056 | Addgene NGS Result
AAACAAATAGGGGTCAGTGTTACAACCAATTAACCAATTCTGAACATTATCGCGAGCCCATTTATACCTG
AATATGGCTCATAACACCCCTTGCTCATGACCAAAATCCCTTAACGTGAGTTACGCGCGCGTCGTTCCAC
TGAGCGTCAGACCCCGTAGAAAAGATCAAAGGATCTTCTTGAGATCCTTTTTTTCTGCGCGTAATCTGCT
GCTTGCAAACAAAAAAACCACCGCTACCAGCGGTGGTTTGTTTGCCGGATCAAGAGCTACCAACTCTTTT
TCCGAAGGTAACTGGCTTCAGCAGAGCGCAGATACCAAATACTGTTCTTCTAGTGTAGCCGTAGTTAGCC
CACCACTTCAAGAACTCTGTAGCACCGCCTACATACCTCGCTCTGCTAATCCTGTTACCAGTGGCTGCTG
CCAGTGGCGATAAGTCGTGTCTTACCGGGTTGGACTCAAGACGATAGTTACCGGATAAGGCGCAGCGGTC
GGGCTGAACGGGGGGTTCGTGCACACAGCCCAGCTTGGAGCGAACGACCTACACCGAACTGAGATACCTA
CAGCGTGAGCTATGAGAAAGCGCCACGCTTCCCGAAGGGAGAAAGGCGGACAGGTATCCGGTAAGCGGCA
GGGTCGGAACAGGAGAGCGCACGAGGGAGCTTCCAGGGGGAAACGCCTGGTATCTTTATAGTCCTGTCGG
GTTTCGCCACCTCTGACTTGAGCGTCGATTTTTGTGATGCTCGTCAGGGGGGCGGAGCCTATGGAAAAAC
GCCAGCAACGCGGCCTTTTTACGGTTCCTGGCCTTTTGCTGGCCTTTTGCTCACATGTTCTTTCCTGCGT
TATCCCCTGATTCTGTGGATAACCGTATTACCGCCTTTGAGTGAGCTGATACCGCTCGCCGCAGCCGAAC
GACCGAGCGCAGCGAGTCAGTGAGCGAGGAAGCGGAAGGCGAGAGTAGGGAACTGCCAGGCATCAAACTA
AGCAGAAGGCCCCTGACGGATGGCCTTTTTGCGTTTCTACAAACTCTTTCTGTGTTGTAAAACGACGGCC
AGTCTTAAGCTCGGGCCCCCTGGGCGGTTCTGATAACGAGTAATCGTTAATCCGCAAATAACGTAAAAAC
CCGCTTCGGCGGGTTTTTTTATGGGGGGAGTTTAGGGAAAGAGCATTTGTCAGAATATTTAAGGGCGCCT
GTCACTTTGCTTGATATATGAGAATTATTTAACCTTATAAATGAGAAAAAAGCAACGCACTTTAAATAAG
ATACGTTGCTTTTTCGATTGATGAACACCTATAATTAAACTATTCATCTATTATTTATGATTTTTTGTAT
ATACAATATTTCTAGTTTGTTAAAGAGAATTAAGAAAATAAATCTCGAAAATAATAAAGGGAAAATCAGT
TTTTGATATCAAAATTATACATGTCAACGATAATACAAAATATAATACAAACTATAAGATGTTATCAGTA
TTTATTATCATTTAGAATAAATTTTGTGTCGCCCTTAATTGTGAGCGGATAACAATTACGAGCTTCATGC
ACAGTGGCGTTGACTCAATATTGGCCATTAGCCATATTATTCATTGGTTATATAGCATAAATCAATATTG
GCTATTGGCCATTGCATACGTTGTATCTATATCATAATATGTACATTTATATTGGCTCATGTCCAATATG
ACCGCCATGTTGGCATTGATTATTGACTAGTTATTAATAGTAATCAATTACGGGGTCATTAGTTCATAGC
CCATATATGGAGTTCCGCGTTACATAACTTACGGTAAATGGCCCGCCTGGCTGACCGCCCAACGACCCCC
GCCCATTGACGTCAATAATGACGTATGTTCCCATAGTAACGCCAATAGGGACTTTCCATTGACGTCAATG
GGTGGAGTATTTACGGTAAACTGCCCACTTGGCAGTACATCAAGTGTATCATATGCCAAGTACGCCCCCT
ATTGACGTCAATGACGGTAAATGGCCCGCCTGGCATTATGCCCAGTACATGACCTTATGGGACTTTCCTA
CTTGGCAGTACATCTACGTATTAGTCATCGCTATTACCATGGTGATGCGGTTTTGGCAGTACATCAATGG
GCGTGGATAGCGGTTTGACTCACGGGGATTTCCAAGTCTCCACCCCATTGACGTCAATGGGAGTTTGTTT
TGGCACCAAAATCAACGGGACTTTCCAAAATGTCGTAACAACTCCGCCCCATTGACGCAAATGGGCGGTA
GGCGTGTACGGTGGGAGGTCTATATAAGCAGAGCTCGTTTAGTGAACCGTCAGATCGCCTGGAGACGCCA
TCCACGCTGTTTTGACCTCCATAGAAGACACCGGGACCGATCCAGCCTCCGCGGCCGGGAACGGTGCATT
GGAACGCGGATTCCCCGTGCCAAGAGTGACGTAAGTACCGCCTATAGAGTCTATAGGCCCACCCCCTTGG
CTTCGTTAGAACGCGGCTACAATTAATACATAACCTTATGTATCATACACATACGATTTAGGTGACACTA
TAGAATAACATCCACTTTGCCTTTCTCTCCACAGGTGTCCACTCCCAGGTCCAACTGCACCTCGGTTCTA
TCGAAAACGCGCCTGCTAGCGCCACCATGAAGACCATCATTGCCCTGAGCTACATCTTCTGCCTGGTGTT
CGCTGCGGCCGCCCAAGAGAGAAGATTTCAGCTGGAAGGCCCTGAGAGCCTGACAGTGCAAGAGGGACTG
TGTGTGCTGGTGCCTTGCAGACTGCCTACAACACTGCCTGCCAGCTACTACGGCTACGGCTATTGGTTTC
TGGAAGGCGCCGATGTGCCCGTGGCCACCAATGATCCTGACGAGGAAGTGCAAGAAGAGACACGGGGCAG
ATTCCATCTGCTGTGGGACCCCAGAAGAAAGAACTGCAGCCTGAGCATCCGCGACGCCAGAAGAAGAGAT
AACGCCGCCTACTTCTTCCGGCTGAAGTCCAAGTGGATGAAGTACGGCTACACCAGCAGCAAGCTGAGCG
TCAGAGTGATGGCCCTGACACACAGACCCAACATCAGCATCCCTGGCACACTGGAAAGCGGACACCCTAG
CAATCTGACCTGTAGCGTGCCATGGGTTTGCGAGCAGGGCACCCCTCCTATCTTTAGCTGGATGAGCGCC
GCTCCTACCTCTCTGGGACCTAGAACAACACAGAGCAGCGTGCTGACCATCACACCCAGACCTCAGGACC
ACAGCACCAACCTGACCTGCCAAGTGACATTTCCTGGCGCTGGCGTGACCATGGAACGGACAATCCAGCT
CAATGTGTCTTACGCCCCTCAGAAGGTGGCCATCAGCATTTTCCAGGGCAACAGCGCCGCCTTCAAGATC
CTGCAGAATACCAGCAGCCTGCCTGTGCTGGAAGGACAGGCTCTGAGACTGCTGTGTGACGCCGATGGAA
ATCCTCCTGCTCACCTGAGCTGGTTCCAGGGCTTTCCCGCTCTGAATGCCACACCTATCAGCAACACAGG
CGTGCTGGAACTGCCTCAAGTGGGATCTGCCGAGGAAGGCGACTTCACCTGTAGAGCACAGCACCCTCTG
GGCAGCCTGCAGATCTCTCTGTCTCTGTTCGTGCACTGGAAGCCTGAAGGCAGAGCTGGCGGAGTTGGCG
CGCCGGGCGGCGACAAGACCCACACCTGCCCCCCCTGCCCAGCTCCAGAACTGCTGGGAGGGCCTTCCGT
GTTCCTGTTCCCCCCCAAGCCCAAGGACACCCTGATGATCAGCAGGACCCCCGAGGTGACCTGCGTGGTG
GTGGCCGTGTCCCACGAGGACCCAGAGGTGAAGTTCAACTGGTACGTGGACGGCGTGGAGGTGCACAACG
CCAAGACCAAGCCCAGAGAGGAGCAGTACAACAGCACCTACAGGGTGGTGTCCGTGCTGACCGTGCTGCA
CCAGGACTGGCTGAACGGCAAAGAATACAAGTGCAAAGTCTCCAACAAGGCCCTGGCTGCCCCAATCGAA
AAGACAATCAGCAAGGCCAAGGGCCAGCCACGGGAGCCCCAGGTGTACACCCTGCCCCCCAGCCGGGAGG
AGATGACCAAGAACCAGGTGTCCCTGACCTGTCTGGTGAAGGGCTTCTACCCCAGCGATATCGCCGTGGA
GTGGGAGAGCAACGGCCAGCCCGAGAACAACTACAAGACCACCCCCCCAGTGCTGGACAGCGACGGCAGC
TTCTTCCTGTACAGCAAGCTGACCGTGGACAAGTCCAGGTGGCAGCAGGGCAACGTGTTCAGCTGCAGCG
TGATGCACGAGGCCCTGCACAACCACTACACCCAGAAGTCCCTGAGCCTGAGCCCCGGCGGCAGCGGTCT
TAATGATATTTTCGAGGCTCAGAAGATTGAGTGGCATGAACACCACCACCATCACCACTAAGGCCGGCCT
GTAGTCACTGGCACAACGCGTTACCCGGTAAGCCAATCGGGTATACACGGTCGTCATACTGCAGACAGGG
TTCTTCTACTTTGCAAGATAGTCTTGAGTAGTAAAATAAATAGATAGAGAAAATCAGCCTCGACTGTGCC
TTCTAGTTGCCAGCCATCTGTTGTTTGCCCCTCCCCCGTGCCTTCCTTGACCCTGGAAGGTGCCACTCCC
ACTGTCCTTTCCTAATAAAATGAGGAAATTGCATCACAACACTCAACCCTATCTCGGTCTATTCTTTTGA
TTTATAAGGGATTTTGCCGATTTCGGCCTATTGGTTAAAAAATGAGCTGATTTAACAAAAATTTAACGCG
AATTAATTCTGTGGAATGTGTGTCAGTTAGGGTGTGGAAAGTCCCCAGGCTCCCCAGCAGGCAGAAGTAT
GCAAAGCATGCATCTCAATTAGTCAGCAACCAGGTGTGGAAAGTCCCCAGGCTCCCCAGCAGGCAGAAGT
ATGCAAAGCATGCATCTCAATTAGTCAGCAACCATAGTCCCGCCCCTAACTCCGCCCATCCCGCCCCTAA
CTCCGCCCAGTTCCGCCCATTCTCCGCCCCATGGCTGACTAATTTTTTTTATTTATGCAGAGGCCGAGGC
CGCCTCTGCCTCTGAGCTATTCCAGAAGTAGTGAGGAGGCTTTTTTGGAGGCCTAGGCTTTTGCAAAAAG
CTCCCGGGAGCTTGTATATCCATTTTCGGATCTGATCAGCACGTGTTGACAATTAATCATCGGCATAGTA
TATCGGCATAGTATAATACGACAAGGTGAGGAACTAAACCATGACCGAGTACAAGCCCACGGTGCGCCTC
GCCACCCGCGACGACGTCCCCAGGGCCGTACGCACCCTCGCCGCCGCGTTCGCCGACTACCCCGCCACGC
GCCACACCGTCGATCCGGACCGCCACATCGAGCGGGTCACCGAGCTGCAAGAACTCTTCCTCACGCGCGT
CGGGCTCGACATCGGCAAGGTGTGGGTCGCGGACGACGGCGCCGCGGTGGCGGTCTGGACCACGCCGGAG
AGCGTCGAAGCGGGGGCGGTGTTCGCCGAGATCGGCCCGCGCATGGCCGAGTTGAGCGGTTCCCGGCTGG
CCGCGCAGCAACAGATGGAAGGCCTCCTGGCGCCGCACCGGCCCAAGGAGCCCGCGTGGTTCCTGGCCAC
CGTCGGCGTCTCGCCCGACCACCAGGGCAAGGGTCTGGGCAGCGCCGTCGTGCTCCCCGGAGTGGAGGCG
GCCGAGCGCGCCGGGGTGCCCGCCTTCCTGGAGACATCCGCGCCCCGCAACCTCCCCTTCTACGAGCGGC
TCGGCTTCACCGTCACCGCCGACGTCGAGGTGCCCGAAGGACCGCGCACCTGGTGCATGACCCGCAAGCC
CGGTGCCTGACACGTGCTACGAGATTTCGATTCCACCGCCGCCTTCTATGAAAGGTTGGGCTTCGGAATC
GTTTTCCGGGACGCCGGCTGGATGATCCTCCAGCGCGGGGATCTCATGCTGGAGTTCTTCGCCCACCCCA
ACTTGTTTATTGCAGCTTATAATGGTTACAAATAAAGCAATAGCATCACAAATTTCACAAATAAAGCATT
TTTTTCACTGCATTCTAGTTGTGGTTTGTCCAAACTCATCAATGTATCTTATCATGTCTGTATACCGTCG
ACCTCTAGCTAGAGCTTGGCGTAATCATGGTCATTACCAATGCTTAATCAGTGAGGCACCTATCTCAGCG
ATCTGTCTATTTCGTTCATCCATAGTTGCCTGACTCCCCGTCGTGTAGATAACTACGATACGGGAGGGCT
TACCATCTGGCCCCAGCGCTGCGATGATACCGCGAGAACCACGCTCACCGGCTCCGGATTTATCAGCAAT
AAACCAGCCAGCCGGAAGGGCCGAGCGCAGAAGTGGTCCTGCAACTTTATCCGCCTCCATCCAGTCTATT
AATTGTTGCCGGGAAGCTAGAGTAAGTAGTTCGCCAGTTAATAGTTTGCGCAACGTTGTTGCCATCGCTA
CAGGCATCGTGGTGTCACGCTCGTCGTTTGGTATGGCTTCATTCAGCTCCGGTTCCCAACGATCAAGGCG
AGTTACATGATCCCCCATGTTGTGCAAAAAAGCGGTTAGCTCCTTCGGTCCTCCGATCGTTGTCAGAAGT
AAGTTGGCCGCAGTGTTATCACTCATGGTTATGGCAGCACTGCATAATTCTCTTACTGTCATGCCATCCG
TAAGATGCTTTTCTGTGACTGGTGAGTACTCAACCAAGTCATTCTGAGAATAGTGTATGCGGCGACCGAG
TTGCTCTTGCCCGGCGTCAATACGGGATAATACCGCGCCACATAGCAGAACTTTAAAAGTGCTCATCATT
GGAAAACGTTCTTCGGGGCGAAAACTCTCAAGGATCTTACCGCTGTTGAGATCCAGTTCGATGTAACCCA
CTCGTGCACCCAACTGATCTTCAGCATCTTTTACTTTCACCAGCGTTTCTGGGTGAGCAAAAACAGGAAG
GCAAAATGCCGCAAAAAAGGGAATAAGGGCGACACGGAAATGTTGAATACTCATATTCTTCCTTTTTCAA
TATTATTGAAGCATTTATCAGGGTTATTGTCTCATGAGCGGATACATATTTGAATGTATTTAGAAAAAT
Features (pLannotate 1.2.2; 21 found; start..end, strand, type, name):
     44..68      -  CDS            KanR (fragment): aminoglycoside phosphotransferase; aph(3')-Ia; confers resistance to kanamycin
    179..767     +  rep_origin     ori: high-copy-number ColE1/pMB1/pBR322/pUC origin of replication
    992..1009    +  terminator     rrnB T2 terminator (fragment): transcription terminator T2 from the E. coli rrnB gene
   1034..1053    -  CDS            lacZα (fragment): LacZα fragment of β-galactosidase; lacZ fragment
   1509..1525    +  protein_bind   lac operator: The lac repressor binds to the lac operator to inhibit transcription in E. coli. This inhibition can be relieved by adding lactose or isopropyl-β-D-thiogalactopyranoside (IPTG). lac repressor encoded by lacI
   1768..2071    +  enhancer       CMV enhancer: human cytomegalovirus immediate early enhancer
   2072..2275    +  promoter       CMV promoter: human cytomegalovirus (CMV) immediate early promoter
   2411..2454    +  intron         CMV intron (fragment): modified intron A from human cytomegalovirus
   2506..2524    +  promoter       SP6 promoter: promoter for bacteriophage SP6 RNA polymerase
   2528..2565    +  CDS            IgH signal sequence (fragment): signal sequence from the mouse immunoglobulin heavy chain variable region
   2653..3636    +  CDS            SIGLEC6 (fragment): SIGL6_HUMAN - Also known as CD33L, CD33L1, OBBP1. Experimental evidence at protein level: Swiss-Prot protein existence level 1. Putative adhesion molecule that mediates sialic-acid dependent binding to cells. Binds to alpha-2,6-linked sialic acid. The sialic acid recognition site may be masked by cis interactions with sialic acids on the same cell surface. From Homo sapiens (Human).
   3652..4329    +  CDS            IGHG1 (fragment): IGHG1_HUMAN - Experimental evidence at protein level: Swiss-Prot protein existence level 1. Constant region of immunoglobulin heavy chains. Immunoglobulins, also known as antibodies, are membrane-bound or secreted glycoproteins produced by B lymphocytes. In the recognition phase of humoral immunity, the membrane-bound immunoglobulins serve as receptors which, upon binding of a specific antigen, trigger the clonal expansion and differentiation of B lymphocytes into immunoglobulins- secreting plasma cells. Secreted immunoglobulins mediate the effector phase of humoral immunity, which results in
   4544..4655    +  polyA_signal   bGH poly(A) signal: bovine growth hormone polyadenylation signal
   4656..4764    +  rep_origin     f1 ori (fragment): f1 bacteriophage origin of replication; arrow indicates direction of (+) strand synthesis
   4778..5107    +  promoter       SV40 promoter: SV40 enhancer and early promoter
   5155..5202    +  promoter       EM7 promoter: synthetic bacterial promoter&nbsp
   5221..5820    +  CDS            PuroR (fragment): puromycin N-acetyltransferase; pac from Streptomyces; confers resistance to puromycin
   5830..5955    +  CDS            ble (fragment): BLE_KLEPN - Experimental evidence at protein level: Swiss-Prot protein existence level 1. Binding protein with a strong affinity to the bleomycin family of antibiotics. Binds to CL990; an antimitotic-antibiotic compound. From Klebsiella pneumoniae.
   5950..6071    +  polyA_signal   SV40 poly(A) signal: SV40 polyadenylation signal
   6124..6984    -  CDS            AmpR: β-lactamase; bla; confers resistance to ampicillin, carbenicillin, and related antibiotics
   6987..14      -  promoter       AmpR promoter (fragment) (across the origin): bla
