[The description below was written by a language model from this plasmid's Addgene catalogue record and pLannotate feature annotations shown in this document.]
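Description:
pD649-HAsp-SIGLEC6-Fc(DAPA)-AviTag-6xHis is a mammalian expression plasmid built on the pD649 backbone for producing a secreted, soluble form of the human SIGLEC6 (CD327/CD33L) extracellular domain. In bacteria it is maintained at high copy through a ColE1/pUC-type origin and selected with ampicillin via a full-length β-lactamase gene. The full sequenced record is about 7.1 kb. The annotation also picks up small remnants of KanR, lacZα, a lac operator, an rrnB terminator and an f1 origin, which look like non-functional backbone vestiges. The depositor notes that some plasmids in this collection may carry an IS4-like transposase insertion upstream of the CMV promoter, but no such element is annotated here.

Expression is driven by the CMV immediate-early enhancer and promoter, followed by a fragment of CMV intron A and an SP6 promoter that serves as a sequencing primer site and could support in vitro transcription. The open reading frame begins with a signal peptide: the name indicates an HA-derived leader, although the annotation tool matches a fragment of an immunoglobulin heavy-chain signal sequence. It continues through the SIGLEC6 ectodomain, cloned between retained NotI and AscI sites, into a human IgG1 Fc region carrying the D265A and P329A (DAPA) substitutions, which are generally used to reduce Fc effector interactions. According to the catalogue entry, an AviTag for site-specific biotinylation by BirA and a 6xHis tag for metal-affinity purification follow, though neither is individually annotated. A bGH polyadenylation signal ends the unit. A separate SV40/EM7-driven puromycin resistance cassette with an SV40 poly(A) signal could allow selection of stable mammalian lines. The construct belongs to a collection used to map protein–protein interactions among human IgSF cell-surface proteins.
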