Addgene plasmid #156762: pD649-HAsp-SIGLEC6-Fc(DAPA)-AviTag-6xHis
Purpose: Mammalian expression of cell-surface protein extracellular domain fused to Fc(DAPA)-Avi-6xHis. Protein is secreted from cells.
Depositing lab: Chris Garcia. Depositing organization: Stanford University. Publication: A Human IgSF Cell-Surface Interactome Reveals a Complex Network of Protein-Protein Interactions. Wojtowicz WM, Vielmetter J, Fernandes RA, Siepe DH, Eastman CL, Chisholm GB, Cox S, Klock H, Anderson PW, Rue SM, Miller JJ, Glaser SM, Bragstad ML, Vance J, Lam AW, Lesley SA, Zinn K, Garcia KC. Cell. 2020 Aug 20;182(4):1027-1043.e17. doi: 10.1016/j.cell.2020.07.025. PubMed 32822567.
Backbone
  Vector backbone: pD649
  Backbone size w/o insert (bp): 6106
  Vector type: Mammalian Expression
Growth in bacteria
  Bacterial resistance: Ampicillin, 100 μg/mL
  Growth temperature: 37°C
  Growth strain: DH5alpha
  Copy number: High Copy
Gene/Insert
  Gene/Insert name: SIGLEC6 (alt name: SIGL6)
  Species: H. sapiens (human)
  Insert size (bp): 963
  Mutation: Fc region of human IgG contains D265A and P329A mutations (DAPA)
  Entrez Gene: SIGLEC6 (a.k.a. CD327, CD33L, CD33L1, CD33L2, CDW327, OBBP1)
  Promoter: CMV/SP6
  Tag / fusion protein: Fc(DAPA)-AviTag-6xHis (C terminal on backbone)
  Cloning method: Restriction Enzyme; 5′ cloning site GCGGCCGC (not destroyed); 3′ cloning site GGCGCGCC (not destroyed)
  Sequencing primers: 5′ ATTTAGGTGACACTATAG; 3′ CACGTACCAGTTGAACTTCACC
Resource information
  A portion of this plasmid was derived from a plasmid made by: synthesis by ThermoFisher
Terms and licenses: Academic/Nonprofit Terms; Industry Terms: Not Available to Industry
Depositor comments: Some plasmids in this collection may have an IS4-like element ISVsa5 family transposase upstream of the CMV promoter.
How to cite: pD649-HAsp-SIGLEC6-Fc(DAPA)-AviTag-6xHis was a gift from Chris Garcia (Addgene plasmid # 156762 ; http://n2t.net/addgene:156762 ; RRID:Addgene_156762)
