>Addgene plasmid #156762 | pD649-HAsp-SIGLEC6-Fc(DAPA)-AviTag-6xHis | depositor partial sequence | sequence record 302634 | insert (extracellular domain)
CAAGAGAGAAGATTTCAGCTGGAAGGCCCTGAGAGCCTGACAGTGCAAGAGGGACTGTGTGTGCTGGTGC
CTTGCAGACTGCCTACAACACTGCCTGCCAGCTACTACGGCTACGGCTATTGGTTTCTGGAAGGCGCCGA
TGTGCCCGTGGCCACCAATGATCCTGACGAGGAAGTGCAAGAAGAGACACGGGGCAGATTCCATCTGCTG
TGGGACCCCAGAAGAAAGAACTGCAGCCTGAGCATCCGCGACGCCAGAAGAAGAGATAACGCCGCCTACT
TCTTCCGGCTGAAGTCCAAGTGGATGAAGTACGGCTACACCAGCAGCAAGCTGAGCGTCAGAGTGATGGC
CCTGACACACAGACCCAACATCAGCATCCCTGGCACACTGGAAAGCGGACACCCTAGCAATCTGACCTGT
AGCGTGCCATGGGTTTGCGAGCAGGGCACCCCTCCTATCTTTAGCTGGATGAGCGCCGCTCCTACCTCTC
TGGGACCTAGAACAACACAGAGCAGCGTGCTGACCATCACACCCAGACCTCAGGACCACAGCACCAACCT
GACCTGCCAAGTGACATTTCCTGGCGCTGGCGTGACCATGGAACGGACAATCCAGCTCAATGTGTCTTAC
GCCCCTCAGAAGGTGGCCATCAGCATTTTCCAGGGCAACAGCGCCGCCTTCAAGATCCTGCAGAATACCA
GCAGCCTGCCTGTGCTGGAAGGACAGGCTCTGAGACTGCTGTGTGACGCCGATGGAAATCCTCCTGCTCA
CCTGAGCTGGTTCCAGGGCTTTCCCGCTCTGAATGCCACACCTATCAGCAACACAGGCGTGCTGGAACTG
CCTCAAGTGGGATCTGCCGAGGAAGGCGACTTCACCTGTAGAGCACAGCACCCTCTGGGCAGCCTGCAGA
TCTCTCTGTCTCTGTTCGTGCACTGGAAGCCTGAAGGCAGAGCTGGCGGAGTT
